>Addgene plasmid #57827 | pL-CRISPR.SFFV.GFP | addgene full sequence | sequence record 194444 | Addgene Partial NGS Result
TTAATGTAGTCTTATGCAATACTCTTGTAGTCTTGCAACATGGTAACGATGAGTTAGCAACATGCCTTAC
AAGGAGAGAAAAAGCACCGTGCATGCCGATTGGTGGAAGTAAGGTGGTACGATCGTGCCTTATTAGGAAG
GCAACAGACGGGTCTGACATGGATTGGACGAACCACTGAATTGCCGCATTGCAGAGATATTGTATTTAAG
TGCCTAGCTCGATACATAAACGGGTCTCTCTGGTTAGACCAGATCTGAGCCTGGGAGCTCTCTGGCTAAC
TAGGGAACCCACTGCTTAAGCCTCAATAAAGCTTGCCTTGAGTGCTTCAAGTAGTGTGTGCCCGTCTGTT
GTGTGACTCTGGTAACTAGAGATCCCTCAGACCCTTTTAGTCAGTGTGGAAAATCTCTAGCAGTGGCGCC
CGAACAGGGACTTGAAAGCGAAAGGGAAACCAGAGGAGCTCTCTCGACGCAGGACTCGGCTTGCTGAAGC
GCGCACGGCAAGAGGCGAGGGGCGGCGACTGGTGAGTACGCCAAAAATTTTGACTAGCGGAGGCTAGAAG
GAGAGAGATGGGTGCGAGAGCGTCAGTATTAAGCGGGGGAGAATTAGATCGCGATGGGAAAAAATTCGGT
TAAGGCCAGGGGGAAAGAAAAAATATAAATTAAAACATATAGTATGGGCAAGCAGGGAGCTAGAACGATT
CGCAGTTAATCCTGGCCTGTTAGAAACATCAGAAGGCTGTAGACAAATACTGGGACAGCTACAACCATCC
CTTCAGACAGGATCAGAAGAACTTAGATCATTATATAATACAGTAGCAACCCTCTATTGTGTGCATCAAA
GGATAGAGATAAAAGACACCAAGGAAGCTTTAGACAAGATAGAGGAAGAGCAAAACAAAAGTAAGACCAC
CGCACAGCAAGCGGCCGCTGATCTTCAGACCTGGAGGAGGAGATATGAGGGACAATTGGAGAAGTGAATT
ATATAAATATAAAGTAGTAAAAATTGAACCATTAGGAGTAGCACCCACCAAGGCAAAGAGAAGAGTGGTG
CAGAGAGAAAAAAGAGCAGTGGGAATAGGAGCTTTGTTCCTTGGGTTCTTGGGAGCAGCAGGAAGCACTA
TGGGCGCAGCGTCAATGACGCTGACGGTACAGGCCAGACAATTATTGTCTGGTATAGTGCAGCAGCAGAA
CAATTTGCTGAGGGCTATTGAGGCGCAACAGCATCTGTTGCAACTCACAGTCTGGGGCATCAAGCAGCTC
CAGGCAAGAATCCTGGCTGTGGAAAGATACCTAAAGGATCAACAGCTCCTGGGGATTTGGGGTTGCTCTG
GAAAACTCATTTGCACCACTGCTGTGCCTTGGAATGCTAGTTGGAGTAATAAATCTCTGGAACAGATTTG
GAATCACACGACCTGGATGGAGTGGGACAGAGAAATTAACAATTACACAAGCTTAATACACTCCTTAATT
GAAGAATCGCAAAACCAGCAAGAAAAGAATGAACAAGAATTATTGGAATTAGATAAATGGGCAAGTTTGT
GGAATTGGTTTAACATAACAAATTGGCTGTGGTATATAAAATTATTCATAATGATAGTAGGAGGCTTGGT
AGGTTTAAGAATAGTTTTTGCTGTACTTTCTATAGTGAATAGAGTTAGGCAGGGATATTCACCATTATCG
TTTCAGACCCACCTCCCAACCCCGAGGGGACCCAGAGAGGGCCTATTTCCCATGATTCCTTCATATTTGC
ATATACGATACAAGGCTGTTAGAGAGATAATTAGAATTAATTTGACTGTAAACACAAAGATATTAGTACA
AAATACGTGACGTAGAAAGTAATAATTTCTTGGGTAGTTTGCAGTTTTAAAATTATGTTTTAAAATGGAC
TATCATATGCTTACCGTAACTTGAAAGTATTTCGATTTCTTGGCTTTATATATCTTGTGGAAAGGACGAA
ACACCGGAGACGGTTGTAAATGAGCACACAAAATACACATGCTAAAATATTATATTCTATGACCTTTATA
AAATCAACCAAAATCTTCTTTTTAATAACTTTAGTATCAATAATTAGAATTTTTATGTTCCTTTTTGCAA
ACTTTTAATAAAAATGAGCAAAATAAAAAAACGCTAGTTTTAGTAACTCGCGTTGTTTTCTTCACCTTTA
ATAATAGCTACTCCACCACTTGTTCCTAAGCGGTCAGCTCCTGCTTCAATCATTTTTTGAGCATCTTCAA
ATGTTCTAACTCCACCAGCTGCTTTAACTAAAGCATTGTCTTTAACAACTGACTTCATTAGTTTAACATC
TTCAAATGTTGCACCTGATTTTGAAAATCCTGTTGATGTTTTAACAAATTCTAATCCAGCTTCAACAGCT
ATTTCACAAGCTTTCATGATTTCTTCTTTTGTTAATAAACAATTTTCCATAATACATTTAACAACATGTG
ATCCAGCTGCTTTTTTTACAGCTTTCATGTCTTCTAAAACTAATTCATAATTTTTGTCTTTTAATGCACC
AATATTTAATACCATATCAATTTCTGTTGCACCATCTTTAATTGCTTCAGAAACTTCGAATGCTTTTGTA
GCTGTTGTGCATGCACCTAGAGGAAAACCTACAACATTTGTTATTCCTACATTTGTGCCTTTTAATAATT
CTTTACAATAGCTTGTTCAATATGAATTAACACAAACTGTTGCAAAATCAAATTCAATTGCTTCATCACA
TAATTGTTTAATTTCAGCTTTCGTAGCATCTTGTTTTAATAATGTGTGATCTATATATTTGTTTAGTTTC
ATTTTTTCTCCTATATATTCATTTTTAATTTTAATTCTTTAATAATTTCGTCTACTTTAACTTTAGCGTT
TTGAACAGATTCACCAACACCTATAAAATAAATTTTTAGTTTAGGTTCAGTTCCACTTGGGCGAACAGCA
AATCATGACTTATCTTCTAAATAAAATTTTAGTAAGTCTTGTCCTGGCATATTATACATTCCATCGATGT
AGTCTTCAACATTAACAACTTTAAGTCCAGCAATTTGAGTTAAGGGTGTTGCTCTCAATGATTTCATTAA
TGGTTCAATTTTTAATTTCTTTTCTTCTGGTTTAAAATTCAAGTTTAAAGTGAAAGTGTAATATGCACCC
ATTTCTTTAAATAAATCTTCTAAATAGTCTACTAATGTTTTATTTTGTTTTTTATAAAATCAAGCAGCCT
CTGCTATTAATATAGAAGCTTGTATTCCATCTTTATCTCTAGCTGAGTCATCAATTACATATCCATAACT
TTCTTCATAAGCAAAAACAAAATTTAATCCGTTATCTTCTTCTTTAGCAATTTCTCTACCCATTCATTTA
AATCCAGTTAAAGTTTTTACAATATTAACTCCATATTTTTCATGAGCGATTCTATCACCCAAATCACTTG
TTACAAAACTTGAATATAGAGCCGGATTTTTTGGAATGCTATTTAAGCGTTTTAGATTTGATAATTTTCA
ATCAATTAAAATTGGTCCTGTTTGATTTCCATCTAATCTTACAAAATGACCATCATGTTTTATTGCCATT
CCAAATCTGTCAGCATCTGGGTCATTCATAATAATAATATCTGCATCATGTTTAATACCATATTCAAGCG
GTATTTTTCATGCAGGATCAAATTCTGGATTTGGATTTACAACATTTTTAAATGTTTCATCTTCAAATGC
ATGCTCTTCAACCTCAATAACGTTATATCCTGATTCACGTAATATTTTTGGGGTAAATTTAGTTCCTGTT
CCATTAACTGCGCTAAAAATAATTTTTAAATCTTTTTTAGCTTCTTGCTCTTTTTTGTACGTCTCTGTTT
TAGAGCTAGAAATAGCAAGTTAAAATAAGGCTAGTCCGTTATCAACTTGAAAAAGTGGCACCGAGTCGGT
GCTTTTTTGAATTCTAGATCTTGAGACAAATGGCAGTATTCATCCACAATTTTAAAAGAAAAGGGGGGAT
TGGGGGGTACAGTGCAGGGGAAAGAATAGTAGACATAATAGCAACAGACATACAAACTAAAGAATTACAA
AAACAAATTACAAAAATTCAAAATTTTCGGGTTTATTACAGGGACAGCAGAGATCCACTTTGGCGCCGGC
TCGAGCGAGCTGCAGTAACGCCATTTTGCAAGGCATGGAAAAATACCAAACCAAGAATAGAGAAGTTCAG
ATCAAGGGCGGGTACATGAAAATAGCTAACGTTGGGCCAAACAGGATATCTGCGGTGAGCAGTTTCGGCC
CCGGCCCGGGGCCAAGAACAGATGGTCACCGCAGTTTCGGCCCCGGCCCGAGGCCAAGAACAGATGGTCC
CCAGATATGGCCCAACCCTCAGCAGTTTCTTAAGACCCATCAGATGTTTCCAGGCTCCCCCAAGGACCTG
AAATGACCCTGCGCCTTATTTGAATTAACCAATCAGCCTGCTTCTCGCTTCTGTTCGCGCGCTTCTGCTT
CCCGAGCTCTATAAAAGAGCTCACAACCCCTCACTCGGCGCGCCAGTCCTCCGACAGACTGAGTCGGATC
CGCCACCATGGATTACAAAGACGATGACGATAAGATGGCCCCAAAGAAGAAGCGGAAGGTCGGTATCCAC
GGAGTCCCAGCAGCCGACAAGAAGTACAGCATCGGCCTGGACATCGGCACCAACTCTGTGGGCTGGGCCG
TGATCACCGACGAGTACAAGGTGCCCAGCAAGAAATTCAAGGTGCTGGGCAACACCGACCGGCACAGCAT
CAAGAAGAACCTGATCGGAGCCCTGCTGTTCGACAGCGGCGAAACAGCCGAGGCCACCCGGCTGAAGAGA
ACCGCCAGAAGAAGATACACCAGACGGAAGAACCGGATCTGCTATCTGCAAGAGATCTTCAGCAACGAGA
TGGCCAAGGTGGACGACAGCTTCTTCCACAGACTGGAAGAGTCCTTCCTGGTGGAAGAGGATAAGAAGCA
CGAGCGGCACCCCATCTTCGGCAACATCGTGGACGAGGTGGCCTACCACGAGAAGTACCCCACCATCTAC
CACCTGAGAAAGAAACTGGTGGACAGCACCGACAAGGCCGACCTGCGGCTGATCTATCTGGCCCTGGCCC
ACATGATCAAGTTCCGGGGCCACTTCCTGATCGAGGGCGACCTGAACCCCGACAACAGCGACGTGGACAA
GCTGTTCATCCAGCTGGTGCAGACCTACAACCAGCTGTTCGAGGAAAACCCCATCAACGCCAGCGGCGTG
GACGCCAAGGCCATCCTGTCTGCCAGACTGAGCAAGAGCAGACGGCTGGAAAATCTGATCGCCCAGCTGC
CCGGCGAGAAGAAGAATGGCCTGTTCGGAAACCTGATTGCCCTGAGCCTGGGCCTGACCCCCAACTTCAA
GAGCAACTTCGACCTGGCCGAGGATGCCAAACTGCAGCTGAGCAAGGACACCTACGACGACGACCTGGAC
AACCTGCTGGCCCAGATCGGCGACCAGTACGCCGACCTGTTTCTGGCCGCCAAGAACCTGTCCGACGCCA
TCCTGCTGAGCGACATCCTGAGAGTGAACACCGAGATCACCAAGGCCCCCCTGAGCGCCTCTATGATCAA
GAGATACGACGAGCACCACCAGGACCTGACCCTGCTGAAAGCTCTCGTGCGGCAGCAGCTGCCTGAGAAG
TACAAAGAGATTTTCTTCGACCAGAGCAAGAACGGCTACGCCGGCTACATTGACGGCGGAGCCAGCCAGG
AAGAGTTCTACAAGTTCATCAAGCCCATCCTGGAAAAGATGGACGGCACCGAGGAACTGCTCGTGAAGCT
GAACAGAGAGGACCTGCTGCGGAAGCAGCGGACCTTCGACAACGGCAGCATCCCCCACCAGATCCACCTG
GGAGAGCTGCACGCCATTCTGCGGCGGCAGGAAGATTTTTACCCATTCCTGAAGGACAACCGGGAAAAGA
TCGAGAAGATCCTGACCTTCCGCATCCCCTACTACGTGGGCCCTCTGGCCAGGGGAAACAGCAGATTCGC
CTGGATGACCAGAAAGAGCGAGGAAACCATCACCCCCTGGAACTTCGAGGAAGTGGTGGACAAGGGCGCT
TCCGCCCAGAGCTTCATCGAGCGGATGACCAACTTCGATAAGAACCTGCCCAACGAGAAGGTGCTGCCCA
AGCACAGCCTGCTGTACGAGTACTTCACCGTGTATAACGAGCTGACCAAAGTGAAATACGTGACCGAGGG
AATGAGAAAGCCCGCCTTCCTGAGCGGCGAGCAGAAAAAGGCCATCGTGGACCTGCTGTTCAAGACCAAC
CGGAAAGTGACCGTGAAGCAGCTGAAAGAGGACTACTTCAAGAAAATCGAGTGCTTCGACTCCGTGGAAA
TCTCCGGCGTGGAAGATCGGTTCAACGCCTCCCTGGGCACATACCACGATCTGCTGAAAATTATCAAGGA
CAAGGACTTCCTGGACAATGAGGAAAACGAGGACATTCTGGAAGATATCGTGCTGACCCTGACACTGTTT
GAGGACAGAGAGATGATCGAGGAACGGCTGAAAACCTATGCCCACCTGTTCGACGACAAAGTGATGAAGC
AGCTGAAGCGGCGGAGATACACCGGCTGGGGCAGGCTGAGCCGGAAGCTGATCAACGGCATCCGGGACAA
GCAGTCCGGCAAGACAATCCTGGATTTCCTGAAGTCCGACGGCTTCGCCAACAGAAACTTCATGCAGCTG
ATCCACGACGACAGCCTGACCTTTAAAGAGGACATCCAGAAAGCCCAGGTGTCCGGCCAGGGCGATAGCC
TGCACGAGCACATTGCCAATCTGGCCGGCAGCCCCGCCATTAAGAAGGGCATCCTGCAGACAGTGAAGGT
GGTGGACGAGCTCGTGAAAGTGATGGGCCGGCACAAGCCCGAGAACATCGTGATCGAAATGGCCAGAGAG
AACCAGACCACCCAGAAGGGACAGAAGAACAGCCGCGAGAGAATGAAGCGGATCGAAGAGGGCATCAAAG
AGCTGGGCAGCCAGATCCTGAAAGAACACCCCGTGGAAAACACCCAGCTGCAGAACGAGAAGCTGTACCT
GTACTACCTGCAGAATGGGCGGGATATGTACGTGGACCAGGAACTGGACATCAACCGGCTGTCCGACTAC
GATGTGGACCATATCGTGCCTCAGAGCTTTCTGAAGGACGACTCCATCGACAACAAGGTGCTGACCAGAA
GCGACAAGAACCGGGGCAAGAGCGACAACGTGCCCTCCGAAGAGGTCGTGAAGAAGATGAAGAACTACTG
GCGGCAGCTGCTGAACGCCAAGCTGATTACCCAGAGAAAGTTCGACAATCTGACCAAGGCCGAGAGAGGC
GGCCTGAGCGAACTGGATAAGGCCGGCTTCATCAAGAGACAGCTGGTGGAAACCCGGCAGATCACAAAGC
ACGTGGCACAGATCCTGGACTCCCGGATGAACACTAAGTACGACGAGAATGACAAGCTGATCCGGGAAGT
GAAAGTGATCACCCTGAAGTCCAAGCTGGTGTCCGATTTCCGGAAGGATTTCCAGTTTTACAAAGTGCGC
GAGATCAACAACTACCACCACGCCCACGACGCCTACCTGAACGCCGTCGTGGGAACCGCCCTGATCAAAA
AGTACCCTAAGCTGGAAAGCGAGTTCGTGTACGGCGACTACAAGGTGTACGACGTGCGGAAGATGATCGC
CAAGAGCGAGCAGGAAATCGGCAAGGCTACCGCCAAGTACTTCTTCTACAGCAACATCATGAACTTTTTC
AAGACCGAGATTACCCTGGCCAACGGCGAGATCCGGAAGCGGCCTCTGATCGAGACAAACGGCGAAACCG
GGGAGATCGTGTGGGATAAGGGCCGGGATTTTGCCACCGTGCGGAAAGTGCTGAGCATGCCCCAAGTGAA
TATCGTGAAAAAGACCGAGGTGCAGACAGGCGGCTTCAGCAAAGAGTCTATCCTGCCCAAGAGGAACAGC
GATAAGCTGATCGCCAGAAAGAAGGACTGGGACCCTAAGAAGTACGGCGGCTTCGACAGCCCCACCGTGG
CCTATTCTGTGCTGGTGGTGGCCAAAGTGGAAAAGGGCAAGTCCAAGAAACTGAAGAGTGTGAAAGAGCT
GCTGGGGATCACCATCATGGAAAGAAGCAGCTTCGAGAAGAATCCCATCGACTTTCTGGAAGCCAAGGGC
TACAAAGAAGTGAAAAAGGACCTGATCATCAAGCTGCCTAAGTACTCCCTGTTCGAGCTGGAAAACGGCC
GGAAGAGAATGCTGGCCTCTGCCGGCGAACTGCAGAAGGGAAACGAACTGGCCCTGCCCTCCAAATATGT
GAACTTCCTGTACCTGGCCAGCCACTATGAGAAGCTGAAGGGCTCCCCCGAGGATAATGAGCAGAAACAG
CTGTTTGTGGAACAGCACAAGCACTACCTGGACGAGATCATCGAGCAGATCAGCGAGTTCTCCAAGAGAG
TGATCCTGGCCGACGCTAATCTGGACAAAGTGCTGTCCGCCTACAACAAGCACCGGGATAAGCCCATCAG
AGAGCAGGCCGAGAATATCATCCACCTGTTTACCCTGACCAATCTGGGAGCCCCTGCCGCCTTCAAGTAC
TTTGACACCACCATCGACCGGAAGAGGTACACCAGCACCAAAGAGGTGCTGGACGCCACCCTGATCCACC
AGAGCATCACCGGCCTGTACGAGACACGGATCGACCTGTCTCAGCTGGGAGGCGACAAGCGTCCTGCTGC
TACTAAGAAAGCTGGTCAAGCTAAGAAAAAGAAAGCTAGCGGCAGCGGCGCCACCAACTTCAGCCTGCTG
AAGCAGGCCGGCGACGTGGAGGAGAACCCCGGCCCCATGGTGTCTAAGGGCGAAGAGCTGTTCACCGGGG
TGGTGCCCATCCTGGTCGAGCTGGACGGCGACGTAAACGGCCACAAGTTCAGCGTGTCCGGCGAGGGCGA
GGGCGATGCCACCTACGGCAAGCTGACCCTGAAGTTCATCTGCACCACCGGCAAGCTGCCCGTGCCCTGG
CCCACCCTCGTGACCACCCTGACCTACGGCGTGCAGTGCTTCAGCCGCTACCCCGACCACATGAAGCAGC
ACGACTTCTTCAAGTCCGCCATGCCCGAAGGCTACGTCCAGGAGCGCACCATCTTCTTCAAGGACGACGG
CAACTACAAGACCCGCGCCGAGGTGAAGTTCGAGGGCGACACCCTGGTGAACCGCATCGAGCTGAAGGGC
ATCGACTTCAAGGAGGACGGCAACATCCTGGGGCACAAGCTGGAGTACAACTACAACAGCCACAACGTCT
ATATCATGGCCGACAAGCAGAAGAACGGCATCAAGGTGAACTTCAAGATCCGCCACAACATCGAGGACGG
CAGCGTGCAGCTCGCCGACCACTACCAGCAGAACACCCCCATCGGCGACGGCCCCGTGCTGCTGCCCGAC
AACCACTACCTGAGCACCCAGTCCGCCCTGAGCAAAGACCCCAACGAGAAGCGCGATCACATGGTCCTGC
TGGAGTTCGTGACCGCCGCCGGGATCACTCTCGGCATGGACGAGCTGTACAAGTAAACGCGTTAAGTCGA
CAATCAACCTCTGGATTACAAAATTTGTGAAAGATTGACTGGTATTCTTAACTATGTTGCTCCTTTTACG
CTATGTGGATACGCTGCTTTAATGCCTTTGTATCATGCTATTGCTTCCCGTATGGCTTTCATTTTCTCCT
CCTTGTATAAATCCTGGTTGCTGTCTCTTTATGAGGAGTTGTGGCCCGTTGTCAGGCAACGTGGCGTGGT
GTGCACTGTGTTTGCTGACGCAACCCCCACTGGTTGGGGCATTGCCACCACCTGTCAGCTCCTTTCCGGG
ACTTTCGCTTTCCCCCTCCCTATTGCCACGGCGGAACTCATCGCCGCCTGCCTTGCCCGCTGCTGGACAG
GGGCTCGGCTGTTGGGCACTGACAATTCCGTGGTGTTGTCGGGGAAATCATCGTCCTTTCCTTGGCTGCT
CGCCTGTGTTGCCACCTGGATTCTGCGCGGGACGTCCTTCTGCTACGTCCCTTCGGCCCTCAATCCAGCG
GACCTTCCTTCCCGCGGCCTGCTGCCGGCTCTGCGGCCTCTTCCGCGTCTTCGCCTTCGCCCTCAGACGA
GTCGGATCTCCCTTTGGGCCGCCTCCCCGCGTCGACTTTAAGACCAATGACTTACAAGGCAGCTGTAGAT
CTTAGCCACTTTTTAAAAGAAAAGGGGGGACTGGAAGGGCTAATTCACTCCCAACGAAGACAAGATCTGC
TTTTTGCTTGTACTGGGTCTCTCTGGTTAGACCAGATCTGAGCCTGGGAGCTCTCTGGCTAACTAGGGAA
CCCACTGCTTAAGCCTCAATAAAGCTTGCCTTGAGTGCTTCAAGTAGTGTGTGCCCGTCTGTTGTGTGAC
TCTGGTAACTAGAGATCCCTCAGACCCTTTTAGTCAGTGTGGAAAATCTCTAGCAGTACGTATAGTAGTT
CATGTCATCTTATTATTCAGTATTTATAACTTGCAAAGAAATGAATATCAGAGAGTGAGAGGAACTTGTT
TATTGCAGCTTATAATGGTTACAAATAAAGCAATAGCATCACAAATTTCACAAATAAAGCATTTTTTTCA
CTGCATTCTAGTTGTGGTTTGTCCAAACTCATCAATGTATCTTATCATGTCTGGCTCTAGCTATCCCGCC
CCTAACTCCGCCCATCCCGCCCCTAACTCCGCCCAGTTCCGCCCATTCTCCGCCCCATGGCTGACTAATT
TTTTTTATTTATGCAGAGGCCGAGGCCGCCTCGGCCTCTGAGCTATTCCAGAAGTAGTGAGGAGGCTTTT
TTGGAGGCCTAGGGACGTACCCAATTCGCCCTATAGTGAGTCGTATTACGCGCGCTCACTGGCCGTCGTT
TTACAACGTCGTGACTGGGAAAACCCTGGCGTTACCCAACTTAATCGCCTTGCAGCACATCCCCCTTTCG
CCAGCTGGCGTAATAGCGAAGAGGCCCGCACCGATCGCCCTTCCCAACAGTTGCGCAGCCTGAATGGCGA
ATGGG
[124 nt withheld, positions 11066-11189]
C
[91 nt withheld, positions 11191-11281]
A
[49 nt withheld, positions 11283-11331]
CCTTTGACGTTGGAGTCCACGTTCTTT
[37 nt withheld, positions 11359-11395]
ACCCTATCTCGGTCTATTCTTTTGATTTATAAGGGATTTTGCCGATTTCGGCCTATTGGTTAAAAAATGA
GCTGATTTAACAAAAATTTAACGCGAATTTTAACAAAATATTAACGCTTACAATTTAGGTGGCACTTTTC
GGGGAAATGTGCGCGGAACCCCTATTTGTTTATTTTTCTAAATACATTCAAATATGTATCCGCTCATGAG
ACAATAACCCTGATAAATGCTTCAATAATATTGAAAAAGGAAGAGTATGAGTATTCAACATTTCCGTGTC
GCCCTTATTCCCTTTTTTGCGGCATTTTGCCTTCCTGTTTTTGCTCACCCAGAAACGCTGGTGAAAGTAA
AAGATGCTGAAGATCAGTTGGGTGCACGAGTGGGTTACATCGAACTGGATCTCAACAGCGGTAAGATCCT
TGAGAGTTTTCGCCCCGAAGAACGTTTTCCAATGATGAGCACTTTTAAAGTTCTGCTATGTGGCGCGGTA
TTATCCCGTATTGACGCCGGGCAAGAGCAACTCGGTCGCCGCATACACTATTCTCAGAATGACTTGGTTG
AGTACTCACCAGTCACAGAAAAGCATCTTACGGATGGCATGACAGTAAGAGAATTATGCAGTGCTGCCAT
AACCATGAGTGATAACACTGCGGCCAACTTACTTCTGACAACGATCGGAGGACCGAAGGAGCTAACCGCT
TTTTTGCACAACATGGGGGATCATGTAACTCGCCTTGATCGTTGGGAACCGGAGCTGAATGAAGCCATAC
CAAACGACGAGCGTGACACCACGATGCCTGTAGCAATGGCAACAACGTTGCGCAAACTATTAACTGGCGA
ACTACTTACTCTAGCTTCCCGGCAACAATTAATAGACTGGATGGAGGCGGATAAAGTTGCAGGACCACTT
CTGCGCTCGGCCCTTCCGGCTGGCTGGTTTATTGCTGATAAATCTGGAGCCGGTGAGCGTGGGTCTCGCG
GTATCATTGCAGCACTGGGGCCAGATGGTAAGCCCTCCCGTATCGTAGTTATCTACACGACGGGGAGTCA
GGCAACTATGGATGAACGAAATAGACAGATCGCTGAGATAGGTGCCTCACTGATTAAGCATTGGTAACTG
TCAGACCAAGTTTACTCATATATACTTTAGATTGATTTAAAACTTCATTTTTAATTTAAAAGGATCTAGG
TGAAGATCCTTTTTGATAATCTCATGACCAAAATCCCTTAACGTGAGTTTTCGTTCCACTGAGCGTCAGA
CCCCGTAGAAAAGATCAAAGGATCTTCTTGAGATCCTTTTTTTCTGCGCGTAATCTGCTGCTTGCAAACA
AAAAAACCACCGCTACCAGCGGTGGTTTGTTTGCCGGATCAAGAGCTACCAACTCTTTTTCCGAAGGTAA
CTGGCTTCAGCAGAGCGCAGATACCAAATACTGTTCTTCTAGTGTAGCCGTAGTTAGGCCACCACTTCAA
GAACTCTGTAGCACCGCCTACATACCTCGCTCTGCTAATCCTGTTACCAGTGGCTGCTGCCAGTGGCGAT
AAGTCGTGTCTTACCGGGTTGGACTCAAGACGATAGTTACCGGATAAGGCGCAGCGGTCGGGCTGAACGG
GGGGTTCGTGCACACAGCCCAGCTTGGAGCGAACGACCTACACCGAACTGAGATACCTACAGCGTGAGCT
ATGAGAAAGCGCCACGCTTCCCGAAGGGAGAAAGGCGGACAGGTATCCGGTAAGCGGCAGGGTCGGAACA
GGAGAGCGCACGAGGGAGCTTCCAGGGGGAAACGCCTGGTATCTTTATAGTCCTGTCGGGTTTCGCCACC
TCTGACTTGAGCGTCGATTTTTGTGATGCTCGTCAGGGGGGCGGAGCCTATGGAAAAACGCCAGCAACGC
GGCCTTTTTACGGTTCCTGGCCTTTTGCTGGCCTTTTGCTCACATGTTCTTTCCTGCGTTATCCCCTGAT
TCTGTGGATAACCGTATTACCGCCTTTGAGTGAGCTGATACCGCTCGCCGCAGCCGAACGACCGAGCGCA
GCGAGTCAGTGAGCGAGGAAGCGGAAGAGCGCCCAATACGCAAACCGCCTCTCCCCGCGCGTTGGCCGAT
TCATTAATGCAGCTGGCACGACAGGTTTCCCGACTGGAAAGCGGGCAGTGAGCGCAACGCAATTAATGTG
AGTTAGCTCACTCATTAGGCACCCCAGGCTTTACACTTTATGCTTCCGGCTCGTATGTTGTGTGGAATTG
TGAGCGGATAACAATTTCACACAGGAAACAGCTATGACCATGATTACGCCAAGCGCGCAATTAACCCTCA
CTAAAGGGAACAAAAGCTGGAGCTGCAAGC
Features (pLannotate 1.2.2; 30 found; start..end, strand, type, name):
      5..231     +  promoter       RSV promoter: Rous sarcoma virus enhancer/promoter
    232..412     +  LTR            5' LTR (truncated): truncated 5' long terminal repeat (LTR) from HIV-1
    459..584     +  misc_feature   HIV-1 Ψ: packaging signal of human immunodeficiency virus type 1
    568..931     +  CDS            HIV-1 gag (fragment): gag protein from human immunodeficiency virus 1; gag
   1077..1310    +  misc_feature   RRE: The Rev response element (RRE) of HIV-1 allows for Rev-dependent mRNA export from the nucleus to the cytoplasm.
   1687..1713    +  CDS            Rev (fragment): human immunodeficiency virus 1 (HIV-1) Rev protein; rev; enhances nuclear export of unspliced and incompletely spliced viral mRNAs
   1717..1957    +  promoter       U6 promoter: RNA polymerase III promoter for human U6 snRNA
   2143..2802    -  CDS            deoC1: DEOC1_STAAN - Also known as dra. Experimental evidence at protein level: Swiss-Prot protein existence level 1. Catalyzes a reversible aldol reaction between acetaldehyde and D-glyceraldehyde 3-phosphate to generate 2-deoxy-D-ribose 5- phosphate. From Staphylococcus aureus (strain N315).
   3847..3922    +  misc_RNA       gRNA scaffold: guide RNA scaffold for the Streptococcus pyogenes CRISPR/Cas9 system
   3970..4087    +  misc_feature   cPPT/CTS: central polypurine tract and central termination sequence of HIV-1
   4145..4546    +  promoter       SFFV promoter: spleen focus-forming virus long terminal repeat (LTR) promoter
   4636..6237    +  CDS            Cas9(N): N-terminal portion of Streptococcus pyogenes Cas9 (Zetsche et al., 2015)
   6238..8736    +  CDS            Cas9(C): C-terminal portion of Streptococcus pyogenes Cas9 (Zetsche et al., 2015)
   8857..9573    +  CDS            EGFP: EGFP is a basic (constitutively fluorescent) green fluorescent protein published in 1996, derived from Aequorea victoria. It is reported to be a rapidly-maturing weak dimer with moderate acid sensitivity.
   9592..10180   +  misc_feature   WPRE: woodchuck hepatitis virus posttranscriptional regulatory element
  10231..10250   +  misc_feature   cPPT/CTS (fragment): central polypurine tract and central termination sequence of HIV-1
  10252..10485   +  LTR            3' LTR (ΔU3): self-inactivating 3' long terminal repeat (LTR) from HIV-1
  10563..10684   +  polyA_signal   SV40 poly(A) signal: SV40 polyadenylation signal
  10724..10859   +  rep_origin     SV40 ori: SV40 origin of replication
  10880..10898   -  promoter       T7 promoter: promoter for bacteriophage T7 RNA polymerase
  10906..11061   +  CDS            lacZα (fragment): LacZα fragment of β-galactosidase; lacZ fragment
  11066..11494   +  rep_origin     f1 ori (sequence partly withheld): f1 bacteriophage origin of replication; arrow indicates direction of (+) strand synthesis
  11547..11651   +  promoter       AmpR promoter: bla
  11652..12512   +  CDS            AmpR: β-lactamase; bla; confers resistance to ampicillin, carbenicillin, and related antibiotics
  12683..13271   +  rep_origin     ori: high-copy-number ColE1/pMB1/pBR322/pUC origin of replication
  13454..13546   +  CDS            lacI (fragment): lac repressor; lacI; The lac repressor binds to the lac operator to inhibit transcription in E. coli. This inhibition can be relieved by adding lactose or isopropyl-β-D-thiogalactopyranoside (IPTG).
  13559..13580   +  protein_bind   CAP binding site: CAP binding activates transcription in the presence of cAMP. E. coli catabolite activator protein
  13595..13625   +  promoter       lac promoter: promoter for the E. coli lac operon
  13629..13651   +  protein_bind   lac operator (fragment): The lac repressor binds to the lac operator to inhibit transcription in E. coli. This inhibition can be relieved by adding lactose or isopropyl-β-D-thiogalactopyranoside (IPTG). lac repressor encoded by lacI
  13694..13712   +  promoter       T3 promoter: promoter for bacteriophage T3 RNA polymerase
