[The description below was written by a language model from this plasmid's Addgene catalogue record, the feature table of its GenBank file and pLannotate feature annotations shown in this document.]
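Description:
pL-CRISPR.SFFV.GFP is an all-in-one lentiviral CRISPR-Cas9 vector built on the pLKO.005 backbone, delivering both Streptococcus pyogenes Cas9 and a single guide RNA from one provirus. It is a self-inactivating HIV-1-based transfer plasmid. An RSV promoter fused to a truncated 5' LTR drives genomic RNA production in packaging cells, followed by the Ψ packaging signal, a gag fragment, the RRE for Rev-dependent export, a cPPT/CTS, a WPRE to boost transcript expression, and a ΔU3 3' LTR. In bacteria it is maintained through a high-copy ColE1/pUC-type origin with ampicillin resistance. The backbone also carries an f1 origin, an SV40 poly(A) signal and origin, and lac-region remnants.

The payload has two expression units. A human U6 (RNA polymerase III) promoter sits upstream of the SpCas9 gRNA scaffold. Between them lies the roughly 1.9 kb pLKO.005 stuffer flanked by BsmBI sites, which is replaced by the target-specific guide sequence during cloning. The deoC1 hit in the automated annotation falls within this stuffer and is not a functional part of the design. Downstream, the spleen focus-forming virus (SFFV) LTR promoter drives SpCas9, annotated as two contiguous segments that form the full coding sequence. Cas9 is linked to eGFP through a P2A self-cleaving peptide, so green fluorescence marks transduced, Cas9-expressing cells. The catalogue lists an N-terminal FLAG tag under the sgRNA scaffold entry. It more plausibly belongs to Cas9, but it is not annotated in the feature table.

The associated publication used CRISPR-Cas9 editing to generate mouse models of myeloid malignancy with combinatorial genetic lesions. The sequenced record is slightly longer than the stated vector size, and the two short GenBank records cover only small fragments, one containing a U6 sequencing primer site.
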