Addgene plasmid #57827: pL-CRISPR.SFFV.GFP
Purpose: Lentiviral CRISPR-Cas9 delivery for SpCas9 and sgRNA. Coexpresses eGFP via P2A cleavage site. SFFV Promoter driven
Depositing lab: Benjamin Ebert. Depositing organization: Brigham and Women's Hospital. Publication: Generation of mouse models of myeloid malignancy with combinatorial genetic lesions using CRISPR-Cas9 genome editing. Heckl D, Kowalczyk MS, Yudovich D, Belizaire R, Puram RV, McConkey ME, Thielke A, Aster JC, Regev A, Ebert BL. Nat Biotechnol. 2014 Jun 22. doi: 10.1038/nbt.2951. PubMed 24952903.
Backbone
  Vector backbone: pLKO.005
  Total vector size (bp): 13615
  Vector type: Lentiviral, CRISPR
Growth in bacteria
  Bacterial resistance: Ampicillin, 100 μg/mL
  Growth temperature: 37°C
  Growth strain: Stbl3
  Copy number: High Copy
Gene/Insert 1
  Gene/Insert name: SpCas9
  Species: S. pyogenes
  Insert size (bp): 4300
Gene/Insert 2
  Gene/Insert name: Sp sgRNA scaffold
  Insert size (bp): 75
  Tag / fusion protein: FLAG (N terminal on insert)
Gene/Insert 3
  Gene/Insert name: SFFV (alt name: Spleen Focus Forming Virus promoter)
  Species: Synthetic
  Insert size (bp): 415
Gene/Insert 4
  Gene/Insert name: P2A-eGFP
  Species: Synthetic
  Insert size (bp): 750
Terms and licenses: Academic/Nonprofit Terms; Industry Terms: Not Available to Industry
Depositor comments: Please note that this plasmid contains the 1.9kb stuffer from the pLKO.005 vector backbone between the BsmBI sites used for sgRNA cloning.
How to cite: pL-CRISPR.SFFV.GFP was a gift from Benjamin Ebert (Addgene plasmid # 57827 ; http://n2t.net/addgene:57827 ; RRID:Addgene_57827)
