LOCUS       Exported 540 bp ds-DNA linear SYN 18-MAY-2021
DEFINITION  Lentiviral CRISPR-Cas9 delivery for SpCas9 and sgRNA. Coexpresses
            eGFP via P2A cleavage site. SFFV Promoter driven.
ACCESSION   .
VERSION     .
KEYWORDS    pL-CRISPR.SFFV.GFP
SOURCE      synthetic DNA construct
  ORGANISM  synthetic DNA construct
REFERENCE   1 (bases 1 to 540)
  AUTHORS   Heckl D, Kowalczyk MS, Yudovich D, Belizaire R, Puram RV, McConkey
            ME, Thielke A, Aster JC, Regev A, Ebert BL
  TITLE     Generation of mouse models of myeloid malignancy with combinatorial
            genetic lesions using CRISPR-Cas9 genome editing.
  JOURNAL   Nat Biotechnol. 2014 Jun 22. doi: 10.1038/nbt.2951.
  PUBMED    24952903
REFERENCE   2 (bases 1 to 540)
  AUTHORS   .
  TITLE     Direct Submission
  JOURNAL   Exported May 18, 2021 from SnapGene Server 1.1.58
            http://www.snapgene.com
FEATURES             Location/Qualifiers
     source          1..540
                     /organism="synthetic DNA construct"
                     /mol_type="other DNA"
ORIGIN
        1 ccgactcggt gccacttttt caagttgata acggactagc cttattttaa cttgctattt
       61 ctagctctaa aacagagacg tacaaaaaag agcaagaagc taaaaaagat ttaaaaatta
      121 tttttagcgc agttaatgga acaggaacta aatttacccc aaaaatatta cgtgaatcag
      181 gatataacgt tattgaggtt gaagagcatg catttgaaga tgaaacattt aaaaatgttg
      241 taaatccaaa tccagaattt gatcctgcat gaaaaatacc gcttgaatat ggtattaaac
      301 atgatgcaga tattattatt atgaatgacc cagatgctga cagatttgga atggcaataa
      361 aacatgatgg tcattttgta agattagatg gaaatcaaac nggaccaatt ttaattgatt
      421 gaaaattatc anatctaaaa cgcttaaata gcattccaaa aaatccggct ctatattcaa
      481 gttttgtaac aagtgatttn ggtgatagaa tcgctcatga aaaatatgga gttaatattg
//
