LOCUS       Exported 661 bp ds-DNA linear SYN 18-MAY-2021
DEFINITION  Lentiviral CRISPR-Cas9 delivery for SpCas9 and sgRNA. Coexpresses
            eGFP via P2A cleavage site. SFFV Promoter driven.
ACCESSION   .
VERSION     .
KEYWORDS    pL-CRISPR.SFFV.GFP
SOURCE      synthetic DNA construct
  ORGANISM  synthetic DNA construct
REFERENCE   1 (bases 1 to 661)
  AUTHORS   Heckl D, Kowalczyk MS, Yudovich D, Belizaire R, Puram RV, McConkey
            ME, Thielke A, Aster JC, Regev A, Ebert BL
  TITLE     Generation of mouse models of myeloid malignancy with combinatorial
            genetic lesions using CRISPR-Cas9 genome editing.
  JOURNAL   Nat Biotechnol. 2014 Jun 22. doi: 10.1038/nbt.2951.
  PUBMED    24952903
REFERENCE   2 (bases 1 to 661)
  AUTHORS   .
  TITLE     Direct Submission
  JOURNAL   Exported May 18, 2021 from SnapGene Server 1.1.58
            http://www.snapgene.com
FEATURES             Location/Qualifiers
     source          1..661
                     /organism="synthetic DNA construct"
                     /mol_type="other DNA"
     primer_bind     126..145
                     /label=LKO.1 5'
                     /note="Human U6 promoter, forward primer"
ORIGIN
        1 aggctgttag agagataatt agaattaatt tgactgtaaa cacaaagata ttagtacaaa
       61 atacgtgacg tagaaagtaa taatttcttg ggtagtttgc agttttaaaa ttatgtttta
      121 aaatggacta tcatatgctt accgtaactt gaaagtattt cgatttcttg gctttatata
      181 tcttgtggaa aggacgaaac accggagacg gttgtaaatg agcacacaaa atacacatgc
      241 taaaatatta tattctatga cctttataaa atcaaccaaa atcttctttt taataacttt
      301 agtatcaata attagaattt ttatgttcct ttttgcaaac ttttaataaa aatgagcaaa
      361 ataaaaaaac gctagtttta gtaactcgcg ttgttttctt cacctttaat aatagctact
      421 ccaccacttg ttcctaagcg gtcagctcct gcttcaatca ttttttgagc atcttcaaat
      481 gttctaactc caccagctgc tttaactaaa gcattgtctt taacaactga cttcattagt
      541 ttaacatctt caaatgttgc acctgatttt gaaaatcctg ttgatgtttt aacaaattct
      601 aatccagctt caacagctat ttcacaagct ttcatgattt cttcttttgt taataaacaa
      661 t
//
