>Addgene plasmid #57827 | pL-CRISPR.SFFV.GFP | addgene partial sequence | sequence record 93091 | hSpCas9-R1 5'-CGCTCGTGCTTCTTATCCTC-3'
AGCTGTCGTCCACCTTGGCCATCTCGTTGCTGAAGATCTCTTGCAGATAGCAGATCCGGTTCTTCCGTCT
GGTGTATCTTCTTCTGGCGGTTCTCTTCAGCCGGGTGGCCTCGGCTGTTTCGCCGCTGTCGAACAGCAGG
GCTCCGATCAGGTTCTTCTTGATGCTGTGCCGGTCGGTGTTGCCCAGCACCTTGAATTTCTTGCTGGGCA
CCTTGTACTCGTCGGTGATCACGGCCCAGCCCACAGAGTTGGTGCCGATGTCCAGGCCGATGCTGTACTT
CTTGTCGGCTGCTGGGACTCCGTGGATACCGACCTTCCGCTTCTTCTTTGGGGCCATCTTATCGTCATCG
TCTTTGTAATCCATGGTGGCGGATCCGACTCAGTCTGTCGGAGGACTGGCGCGCCGAGTGAGGGGTTGTG
AGCTCTTTTATAGAGCTCGGGAAGCAGAAGCGCGCGAACAGAAGCGAGAAGCAGGCTGATTGGTTAATTC
AAATAAGGCGCAGGGTCATTTCAGGTCCTTGGGGGAGCCTGGAAACATCTGATGGGTCTTAAGAAACTGC
TGAGGGTTGGGCCATATCTGGGGACCATCTGTTCTTGGCCTCGGGCCGGGGCCGAAACTGCGGTGACCAT
CTGTTCTTGGCCCCGGGCCGGGGCCGAAACTGCTCACCGCAGATATCCTGTTTGGCCCAACGTTAGCTAT
TTTCATGTACCCGCCCTTGATCTGAACTTCTCTATTCTTGGTTTGGTATTTTTCCATGCCTTGCAAAATG
GCGTTACTGCAGCTCGCTCGAGCC
