>Addgene plasmid #57827 | pL-CRISPR.SFFV.GFP | addgene partial sequence | sequence record 93093 | WPRE-R 5'-CATAGCGTAAAAGGAGCAACA-3'
AATTTTGTAATCCAGAGGTTGATTGTCGACTTAACGCGTTTACTTGTACAGCTCGTCCATGCCGAGAGTG
ATCCCGGCGGCGGTCACGAACTCCAGCAGGACCATGTGATCGCGCTTCTCGTTGGGGTCTTTGCTCAGGG
CGGACTGGGTGCTCAGGTAGTGGTTGTCGGGCAGCAGCACGGGGCCGTCGCCGATGGGGGTGTTCTGCTG
GTAGTGGTCGGCGAGCTGCACGCTGCCGTCCTCGATGTTGTGGCGGATCTTGAAGTTCACCTTGATGCCG
TTCTTCTGCTTGTCGGCCATGATATAGACGTTGTGGCTGTTGTAGTTGTACTCCAGCTTGTGCCCCAGGA
TGTTGCCGTCCTCCTTGAAGTCGATGCCCTTCAGCTCGATGCGGTTCACCAGGGTGTCGCCCTCGAACTT
CACCTCGGCGCGGGTCTTGTAGTTGCCGTCGTCCTTGAAGAAGATGGTGCGCTCCTGGACGTAGCCTTCG
GGCATGGCGGACTTGAAGAAGTCGTGCTGCTTCATGTGGTCGGGGTAGCGGCTGAAGCACTGCACGCCGT
AGGTCAGGGTGGTCACGAGGGTGGGCCAGGGCACGGGCAGCTTGCCGGTGGTGCAGATGAACTTCAGGGT
CAGCTTGCCGTAGGTGGCATCGCCCTCGCCCTCGCCGGACACGCTGAACTTGTGGCCGTTTACGTCGCCG
TCCAGCTCGACCAGGATGGGCACCACCCCGGTGAACAGCTCTTCGCCCTTAGACACCATGGGGCCGGGGT
TCTCCTCCACGTCGCCGGCCTGCTTCAGCAGGCTGAAGTTGGTGGCGCCGCTGCCGCTAGCTTTCTTTTT
CTTA
